>Addgene plasmid #203758 | mEos3.2FPP | addgene full sequence | sequence record 431758 | Addgene NGS Result
TAGTTATTAATAGTAATCAATTACGGGGTCATTAGTTCATAGCCCATATATGGAGTTCCGCGTTACATAA
CTTACGGTAAATGGCCCGCCTGGCTGACCGCCCAACGACCCCCGCCCATTGACGTCAATAATGACGTATG
TTCCCATAGTAACGCCAATAGGGACTTTCCATTGACGTCAATGGGTGGAGTATTTACGGTAAACTGCCCA
CTTGGCAGTACATCAAGTGTATCATATGCCAAGTACGCCCCCTATTGACGTCAATGACGGTAAATGGCCC
GCCTGGCATTATGCCCAGTACATGACCTTATGGGACTTTCCTACTTGGCAGTACATCTACGTATTAGTCA
TCGCTATTACCATGGTGATGCGGTTTTGGCAGTACATCAATGGGCGTGGATAGCGGTTTGACTCACGGGG
ATTTCCAAGTCTCCACCCCATTGACGTCAATGGGAGTTTGTTTTGGCACCAAAATCAACGGGACTTTCCA
AAATGTCGTAACAACTCCGCCCCATTGACGCAAATGGGCGGTAGGCGTGTACGGTGGGAGGTCTATATAA
GCAGAGCTGGTTTAGTGAACCGTCAGATCCGCTAGCGCTACCGGTCGCCACCATGAGTGCGATTAAGCCA
GACATGAAGATCAAACTCCGTATGGAAGGCAACGTAAACGGGCACCACTTTGTGATCGACGGAGATGGTA
CAGGCAAGCCTTTTGAGGGAAAACAGAGTATGGATCTTGAAGTCAAAGAGGGCGGACCTCTGCCTTTTGC
CTTTGATATCCTGACCACTGCATTCCATTACGGCAACAGGGTATTCGCCAAATATCCAGACAACATACAA
GACTATTTTAAGCAGTCGTTTCCTAAGGGGTATTCGTGGGAACGAAGCTTGACTTTCGAAGACGGGGGCA
TTTGCAACGCCAGAAACGACATAACAATGGAAGGGGACACTTTCTATAATAAAGTTCGATTTTATGGTAC
CAACTTTCCCGCCAATGGTCCAGTTATGCAGAAGAAGACGCTGAAATGGGAGCCCTCCACTGAGAAAATG
TATGTGCGTGATGGAGTGCTGACGGGTGATATTGAGATGGCTTTGTTGCTTGAAGGAAATGCCCATTACC
GATGTGACTTCAGAACTACTTACAAAGCTAAGGAGAAGGGTGTCAAGTTACCAGGCGCCCACTTTGTGGA
CCACTGCATTGAGATTTTAAGCCATGACAAAGATTACAACAAGGTTAAGCTGTATGAGCATGCTGTTGCT
CATTCTGGATTGCCTGACAATGCCAGACGATTCTCGAGCTCAAGCTTGAATTCCGGCTGCATGAGCTGCA
AGTGTGTGCTCTCCTGACGCAGCACAAGCTCAGGACATGGAGGTGCCGGATGCAGGAAGGAGGTGCAGAC
GGAAGGAGGAGGAAGGAAGGACGGAAGCAAGGAAGGAAGGAAGGGCTGCTGGAGCCCAGTCACCCCGGGA
CCGTGGGCCGAGGTGACTGCAGACCCTCCCAGGGAGGCTGTGCACAGACTGTCTTGAACATCCCAAATGC
CACCGGAACCCCAGCCCTTAGCTCCCCTCCCAGGCCTCTGTGGGCCCTTGTCGGGCACAGATGGGATCAC
AGTAAATTATTGGATGGTCTTGAAAAAAAAAAAAAAAGGTCGACGGTACCGCGGGCCCGGGATCCACCGG
ATCTAGATAACTGATCATAATCAGCCATACCACATTTGTAGAGGTTTTACTTGCTTTAAAAAACCTCCCA
CACCTCCCCCTGAACCTGAAACATAAAATGAATGCAATTGTTGTTGTTAACTTGTTTATTGCAGCTTATA
ATGGTTACAAATAAAGCAATAGCATCACAAATTTCACAAATAAAGCATTTTTTTCACTGCATTCTAGTTG
TGGTTTGTCCAAACTCATCAATGTATCTTAACGCGTAAATTGTAAGCGTTAATATTTTGTTAAAATTCGC
GTTAAATTTTTGTTAAATCAGCTCATTTTTTAACCAATAGGCCGAAATCGGCAAAATCCCTTATAAATCA
AAAGAATAGACCGAGATAGGGT
[37 nt withheld, positions 2053-2089]
AAAGAACGTGGACTCCAACGTCAAAGG
[49 nt withheld, positions 2117-2165]
T
[91 nt withheld, positions 2167-2257]
G
[124 nt withheld, positions 2259-2382]
CAGGTGGCACTTTTCGGGGAAATGTGCGCGGAACCCCTATTTGTTTATTTTTCTAAATACATTCAAATAT
GTATCCGCTCATGAGACAATAACCCTGATAAATGCTTCAATAATATTGAAAAAGGAAGAGTCCTGAGGCG
GAAAGAACCAGCTGTGGAATGTGTGTCAGTTAGGGTGTGGAAAGTCCCCAGGCTCCCCAGCAGGCAGAAG
TATGCAAAGCATGCATCTCAATTAGTCAGCAACCAGGTGTGGAAAGTCCCCAGGCTCCCCAGCAGGCAGA
AGTATGCAAAGCATGCATCTCAATTAGTCAGCAACCATAGTCCCGCCCCTAACTCCGCCCATCCCGCCCC
TAACTCCGCCCAGTTCCGCCCATTCTCCGCCCCATGGCTGACTAATTTTTTTTATTTATGCAGAGGCCGA
GGCCGCCTCGGCCTCTGAGCTATTCCAGAAGTAGTGAGGAGGCTTTTTTGGAGGCCTAGGCTTTTGCAAA
GATCGATCAAGAGACAGGATGAGGATCGTTTCGCATGATTGAACAAGATGGATTGCACGCAGGTTCTCCG
GCCGCTTGGGTGGAGAGGCTATTCGGCTATGACTGGGCACAACAGACAATCGGCTGCTCTGATGCCGCCG
TGTTCCGGCTGTCAGCGCAGGGGCGCCCGGTTCTTTTTGTCAAGACCGACCTGTCCGGTGCCCTGAATGA
ACTGCAAGACGAGGCAGCGCGGCTATCGTGGCTGGCCACGACGGGCGTTCCTTGCGCAGCTGTGCTCGAC
GTTGTCACTGAAGCGGGAAGGGACTGGCTGCTATTGGGCGAAGTGCCGGGGCAGGATCTCCTGTCATCTC
ACCTTGCTCCTGCCGAGAAAGTATCCATCATGGCTGATGCAATGCGGCGGCTGCATACGCTTGATCCGGC
TACCTGCCCATTCGACCACCAAGCGAAACATCGCATCGAGCGAGCACGTACTCGGATGGAAGCCGGTCTT
GTCGATCAGGATGATCTGGACGAAGAGCATCAGGGGCTCGCGCCAGCCGAACTGTTCGCCAGGCTCAAGG
CGAGCATGCCCGACGGCGAGGATCTCGTCGTGACCCATGGCGATGCCTGCTTGCCGAATATCATGGTGGA
AAATGGCCGCTTTTCTGGATTCATCGACTGTGGCCGGCTGGGTGTGGCGGACCGCTATCAGGACATAGCG
TTGGCTACCCGTGATATTGCTGAAGAGCTTGGCGGCGAATGGGCTGACCGCTTCCTCGTGCTTTACGGTA
TCGCCGCTCCCGATTCGCAGCGCATCGCCTTCTATCGCCTTCTTGACGAGTTCTTCTGAGCGGGACTCTG
GGGTTCGAAATGACCGACCAAGCGACGCCCAACCTGCCATCACGAGATTTCGATTCCACCGCCGCCTTCT
ATGAAAGGTTGGGCTTCGGAATCGTTTTCCGGGACGCCGGCTGGATGATCCTCCAGCGCGGGGATCTCAT
GCTGGAGTTCTTCGCCCACCCTAGGGGGAGGCTAACTGAAACACGGAAGGAGACAATACCGGAAGGAACC
CGCGCTATGACGGCAATAAAAAGACAGAATAAAACGCACGGTGTTGGGTCGTTTGTTCATAAACGCGGGG
TTCGGTCCCAGGGCTGGCACTCTGTCGATACCCCACCGAGACCCCATTGGGGCCAATACGCCCGCGTTTC
TTCCTTTTCCCCACCCCACCCCCCAAGTTCGGGTGAAGGCCCAGGGCTCGCAGCCAACGTCGGGGCGGCA
GGCCCTGCCATAGCCTCAGGTTACTCATATATACTTTAGATTGATTTAAAACTTCATTTTTAATTTAAAA
GGATCTAGGTGAAGATCCTTTTTGATAATCTCATGACCAAAATCCCTTAACGTGAGTTTTCGTTCCACTG
AGCGTCAGACCCCGTAGAAAAGATCAAAGGATCTTCTTGAGATCCTTTTTTTCTGCGCGTAATCTGCTGC
TTGCAAACAAAAAAACCACCGCTACCAGCGGTGGTTTGTTTGCCGGATCAAGAGCTACCAACTCTTTTTC
CGAAGGTAACTGGCTTCAGCAGAGCGCAGATACCAAATACTGTTCTTCTAGTGTAGCCGTAGTTAGGCCA
CCACTTCAAGAACTCTGTAGCACCGCCTACATACCTCGCTCTGCTAATCCTGTTACCAGTGGCTGCTGCC
AGTGGCGATAAGTCGTGTCTTACCGGGTTGGACTCAAGACGATAGTTACCGGATAAGGCGCAGCGGTCGG
GCTGAACGGGGGGTTCGTGCACACAGCCCAGCTTGGAGCGAACGACCTACACCGAACTGAGATACCTACA
GCGTGAGCTATGAGAAAGCGCCACGCTTCCCGAAGGGAGAAAGGCGGACAGGTATCCGGTAAGCGGCAGG
GTCGGAACAGGAGAGCGCACGAGGGAGCTTCCAGGGGGAAACGCCTGGTATCTTTATAGTCCTGTCGGGT
TTCGCCACCTCTGACTTGAGCGTCGATTTTTGTGATGCTCGTCAGGGGGGCGGAGCCTATGGAAAAACGC
CAGCAACGCGGCCTTTTTACGGTTCCTGGCCTTTTGCTGGCCTTTTGCTCACATGTTCTTTCCTGCGTTA
TCCCCTGATTCTGTGGATAACCGTATTACCGCCATGCAT
Features (pLannotate 1.2.2; 15 found; start..end, strand, type, name):
     61..364     +  enhancer       CMV enhancer: human cytomegalovirus immediate early enhancer
    365..568     +  promoter       CMV promoter: human cytomegalovirus (CMV) immediate early promoter
    613..1290    +  CDS            mEos3.2: mEos3.2 is a photoconvertible green/yellow fluorescent protein published in 2012, derived from Lobophyllia hemprichii. It is reported to be a rapidly-maturing monomer with moderate acid sensitivity.
   1313..1347    +  CDS            H-Ras (fragment): human small GTPase proto-oncoprotein
   1649..1675    +  misc_feature   MCS (fragment): multiple cloning site
   1692..1776    +  CDS            large T antigen (fragment): large T antigen from SV40 (simian virus 40)
   1799..1920    +  polyA_signal   SV40 poly(A) signal: SV40 polyadenylation signal
   1954..2382    -  rep_origin     f1 ori (sequence partly withheld): f1 bacteriophage origin of replication; arrow indicates direction of (+) strand synthesis
   2409..2513    +  promoter       AmpR promoter: bla
   2515..2872    +  promoter       SV40 promoter: SV40 enhancer and early promoter
   2907..3701    +  CDS            NeoR/KanR: aminoglycoside phosphotransferase from Tn5; aph(3')-II (or nptII); confers resistance to neomycin, kanamycin, and G418 (Geneticin®)
   3722..3874    +  CDS            ble (fragment): BLE_KLEPN - Experimental evidence at protein level: Swiss-Prot protein existence level 1. Binding protein with a strong affinity to the bleomycin family of antibiotics. Binds to CL990; an antimitotic-antibiotic compound. From Klebsiella pneumoniae.
   3933..3980    +  polyA_signal   HSV TK poly(A) signal: herpes simplex virus thymidine kinase polyadenylation signal (Cole and Stacy, 1985)
   4071..4087    -  polyA_signal   bGH poly(A) signal (fragment): bovine growth hormone polyadenylation signal
   4309..4897    +  rep_origin     ori: high-copy-number ColE1/pMB1/pBR322/pUC origin of replication
