[The description below was written by a language model from this plasmid's Addgene catalogue record and pLannotate feature annotations shown in this document.]
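Description:
mEos3.2FPP is a mammalian expression plasmid of about 5 kb built on the mEos3.2-C1 backbone, a C1-style vector in which the fluorescent protein sits upstream of the cloning site so that inserts are fused to its C terminus. It replicates in E. coli from a high-copy ColE1/pUC-type origin and also carries an f1 origin for single-stranded DNA production. Selection relies on a single Tn5 NeoR/KanR gene placed behind tandem bacterial (AmpR/bla) and SV40 early promoters and terminated by the HSV TK polyadenylation signal. This arrangement gives kanamycin resistance in bacteria and could support G418 selection in mammalian cells. The short ble, bGH poly(A) and large T antigen fragments in the annotation appear to be partial matches to backbone sequence rather than functional elements.

The payload is driven by the human CMV immediate-early enhancer and promoter and ends at an SV40 polyadenylation signal. It encodes mEos3.2, a monomeric green-to-red photoconvertible fluorescent protein, fused at its C terminus to a short fragment of human HRas. According to the record, this fragment comprises the last 10 residues of HRas, the membrane anchor that receives one farnesyl and two palmitoyl modifications. These lipid modifications direct the otherwise soluble fluorescent protein to the inner leaflet of the plasma membrane without including the GTPase domain of Ras. The construct therefore serves as a minimal fluorescent plasma membrane probe. The photoconvertible tag makes it suitable for single-molecule localization imaging, and the associated publication concerns membrane phase separation and the assembly of receptor signaling domains. The restriction sites used for cloning are not recorded.
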