Addgene plasmid #203758: mEos3.2FPP
Purpose: Encodes the membrane anchor of HRas, including the last 10 residues of the C terminus with 1 farnesylation and 2 palmitoylations, with mEos3.2 fused to the N terminus. Used as a fluorescent plasma membrane probe.
Depositing lab: Sarah Veatch. Depositing organization: University of Michigan. Publication: Membrane phase separation drives responsive assembly of receptor signaling domains. Shelby SA, Castello-Serrano I, Wisser KC, Levental I, Veatch SL. Nat Chem Biol. 2023 Jun;19(6):750-758. doi: 10.1038/s41589-023-01268-8. Epub 2023 Mar 30. PubMed 36997644.
Backbone
  Vector backbone: mEos3.2-C1
  Backbone manufacturer: Addgene; Michael Davidson's lab
  Vector type: Mammalian Expression
Growth in bacteria
  Bacterial resistance: Kanamycin, 50 μg/mL
  Growth temperature: 37°C
  Growth strain: DH5alpha
  Copy number: High Copy
Gene/Insert
  Gene/Insert name: HRas c-term
  Species: H. sapiens (human)
  Entrez Gene: HRAS (a.k.a. C-BAS/HAS, C-H-RAS, C-HA-RAS1, CTLO, H-RASIDX, HAMSV, HRAS1, RASH1, p21ras)
  Tag / fusion protein: mEos3.2 (N terminal on insert)
  Cloning method: Restriction Enzyme; 5′ cloning site Unknown (unknown if destroyed)
Resource information
  A portion of this plasmid was derived from a plasmid made by: Insert DNA courtesy of the John Hancock lab
Terms and licenses: Academic/Nonprofit Terms; Industry Terms: Not Available to Industry
How to cite: mEos3.2FPP was a gift from Sarah Veatch (Addgene plasmid # 203758 ; http://n2t.net/addgene:203758 ; RRID:Addgene_203758)
